Addgene plasmid #152139: pGBW-m4133414
Purpose: Mammalian expression plasmid for SARS-CoV-2 3C-like proteinase
Depositing lab: Ginkgo Bioworks & Benjie Chen. Depositing organization: Ginkgo Bioworks.
Backbone
  Vector backbone: pTwist_CMV_Hygro_6
  Backbone size w/o insert (bp): 6525
  Vector type: Mammalian Expression
  Selectable markers: Hygromycin
Growth in bacteria
  Bacterial resistance: Ampicillin, 100 μg/mL
  Growth temperature: 37°C
  Growth strain: DH5alpha
  Copy number: High Copy
Gene/Insert
  Gene/Insert name: SARS-CoV-2 3C-like proteinase (alt name: nsp5)
  Species: Severe acute respiratory syndrome coronavirus 2
  Insert size (bp): 911
  Mutation: wt
  Entrez Gene: ORF1ab (a.k.a. GU280_gp01)
  Promoter: CMV
  Tag / fusion protein: Cleavable TEV;V5 (C terminal on backbone)
  Cloning method: Unknown
Resource information
  A portion of this plasmid was derived from a plasmid made by: GinkgoBioworks
Depositor comments: NCBI reference sequence: YP_009725301.1
How to cite: pGBW-m4133414 was a gift from Ginkgo Bioworks & Benjie Chen (Addgene plasmid # 152139 ; http://n2t.net/addgene:152139 ; RRID:Addgene_152139)
