[The description below was written by a language model from this plasmid's Addgene catalogue record and the feature table of its GenBank file.]
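Description:
pGBW-m4133414 is a 7,511 bp mammalian expression plasmid built on the pTwist_CMV_Hygro_6 backbone to produce the SARS-CoV-2 3C-like proteinase (nsp5, the main protease processed from the ORF1ab polyprotein). It is propagated in E. coli through a high-copy ColE1/pUC-type origin with ampicillin resistance (beta-lactamase). For selection of transfected mammalian cells it carries a separate hygromycin resistance cassette in which the human ubiquitin C promoter drives the aminoglycoside phosphotransferase gene, followed by a synthetic polyadenylation signal.

The wild-type nsp5 coding sequence (about 0.9 kb, based on the NCBI reference protein) is not annotated as its own feature in the sequence record. By position it occupies the stretch between a Kozak consensus, which spans the plasmid's numbering origin, and the C-terminal tags. Transcription comes from the human CMV immediate-early enhancer and promoter and ends at an SV40 polyadenylation signal. The open reading frame continues from the backbone into a TEV protease recognition site followed by a V5 epitope tag, so the protein can be detected or captured by anti-V5 reagents and the tag then removed by TEV cleavage.

The expression unit is flanked by short 5' and 3' beta-globin insulator elements. T7 and rrnG transcription terminators, plus an upstream synthetic poly(A) signal, are arranged to limit read-through from neighbouring sequences and to isolate the cassette from the bacterial portion of the vector. The associated record describes it as part of a set of tagged SARS-CoV-2 protein constructs intended for mammalian protein expression and/or purification.
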