LOCUS       Exported 7511 bp ds-DNA circular SYN 13-MAY-2021
DEFINITION  Mammalian expression plasmid for SARS-CoV-2 3C-like proteinase.
ACCESSION   .
VERSION     .
KEYWORDS    pGBW-m4133414
SOURCE      synthetic DNA construct
  ORGANISM  synthetic DNA construct
REFERENCE   1 (bases 1 to 7511)
  TITLE     SARS-CoV-2 protein Mammalian expression constructs, tagged, for
            protein expression and/or purification
REFERENCE   2 (bases 1 to 7511)
  AUTHORS   .
  TITLE     Direct Submission
  JOURNAL   Exported May 13, 2021 from SnapGene Server 1.1.58
            http://www.snapgene.com
FEATURES             Location/Qualifiers
     source          1..7511
                     /organism="synthetic DNA construct"
                     /mol_type="other DNA"
     CDS             920..940
                     /codon_start=1
                     /product="tobacco etch virus (TEV) protease recognition and
                     cleavage site"
                     /label=TEV site
                     /translation="ENLYFQS"
     CDS             941..982
                     /codon_start=1
                     /product="epitope tag from simian virus 5"
                     /label=V5 tag
                     /translation="GKPIPNPLLGLDST"
     polyA_signal    1051..1172
                     /label=SV40 poly(A) signal
                     /note="SV40 polyadenylation signal"
     primer_bind     complement(1062..1081)
                     /label=EBV-rev
                     /note="SV40 polyA terminator, reverse primer"
     primer_bind     1116..1135
                     /label=SV40pA-R
                     /note="SV40 polyA, reverse primer"
     terminator      1287..1333
                     /label=T7 terminator
                     /note="transcription terminator for bacteriophage T7 RNA
                     polymerase"
     terminator      1363..1499
                     /label=rrnG terminator
                     /note="transcription terminator from the E. coli ribosomal
                     RNA rrnG operon (Albrechtsen et al., 1991)"
     misc_feature    1544..1615
                     /label=3' beta-globin insulator
                     /note="insulator downstream of the human beta-globin locus
                     (Farrell et al., 2002)"
     rep_origin      complement(1841..2429)
                     /direction=LEFT
                     /label=ori
                     /note="high-copy-number ColE1/pMB1/pBR322/pUC origin of
                     replication"
     primer_bind     complement(1921..1940)
                     /label=pBR322ori-F
                     /note="pBR322 origin, forward primer"
     promoter        2929..4138
                     /label=UbC promoter
                     /note="human ubiquitin C promoter"
     primer_bind     3975..3994
                     /label=hUBCpro-F
                     /note="Human Ubiquitin C (UbC) promoter, forward primer"
     CDS             4142..5170
                     /codon_start=1
                     /gene="aph(4)-Ia"
                     /product="aminoglycoside phosphotransferase from E. coli"
                     /label=HygR
                     /note="confers resistance to hygromycin"
                     /translation="MGKKPELTATSVEKFLIEKFDSVSDLMQLSEGEESRAFSFDVGGR
                     GYVLRVNSCADGFYKDRYVYRHFASAALPIPEVLDIGEFSESLTYCISRRAQGVTLQDL
                     PETELPAVLQPVAEAMDAIAAADLSQTSGFGPFGPQGIGQYTTWRDFICAIADPHVYHW
                     QTVMDDTVSASVAQALDELMLWAEDCPEVRHLVHADFGSNNVLTDNGRITAVIDWSEAM
                     FGDSQYEVANIFFWRPWLACMEQQTRYFERRHPELAGSPRLRAYMLRIGLDQLYQSLVD
                     GNFDDAAWAQGRCDAIVRSGAGTVGRTQIARRSAAVWTDGCVEVLADSGNRRPSTRPRA
                     KE"
     polyA_signal    5197..5245
                     /note="synthetic polyadenylation signal"
     CDS             5511..6371
                     /codon_start=1
                     /gene="bla"
                     /product="beta-lactamase"
                     /label=AmpR
                     /note="confers resistance to ampicillin, carbenicillin, and
                     related antibiotics"
                     /translation="MSIQHFRVALIPFFAAFCLPVFAHPETLVKVKDAEDQLGARVGYI
                     ELDLNSGKILESFRPEERFPMMSTFKVLLCGAVLSRIDAGQEQLGRRIHYSQNDLVEYS
                     PVTEKHLTDGMTVRELCSAAITMSDNTAANLLLTTIGGPKELTAFLHNMGDHVTRLDRW
                     EPELNEAIPNDERDTTMPVAMATTLRKLLTGELLTLASRQQLIDWMEADKVAGPLLRSA
                     LPAGWFIADKSGAGERGSRGIIAALGPDGKPSRIVVIYTTGSQATMDERNRQIAEIGAS
                     LIKHW"
     primer_bind     complement(5729..5748)
                     /label=Amp-R
                     /note="Ampicillin resistance gene, reverse primer"
     terminator      6384..6520
                     /label=rrnG terminator
                     /note="transcription terminator from the E. coli ribosomal
                     RNA rrnG operon (Albrechtsen et al., 1991)"
     misc_feature    6665..6736
                     /label=5' beta-globin insulator
                     /note="insulator upstream of the human beta-globin locus
                     (Farrell et al., 2002)"
     terminator      6741..6787
                     /label=T7 terminator
                     /note="transcription terminator for bacteriophage T7 RNA
                     polymerase"
     polyA_signal    6805..6853
                     /note="synthetic polyadenylation signal"
     enhancer        6934..7237
                     /label=CMV enhancer
                     /note="human cytomegalovirus immediate early enhancer"
     promoter        7239..7441
                     /label=CMV promoter
                     /note="human cytomegalovirus (CMV) immediate early
                     promoter"
     primer_bind     7392..7412
                     /label=CMV-F
                     /note="Human CMV immediate early promoter, forward primer"
     regulatory      7510..8
                     /regulatory_class="other"
                     /note="vertebrate consensus sequence for strong initiation
                     of translation (Kozak, 1987)"
ORIGIN
        1 caccatgggt tttagaaaaa tggcattccc atctggtaaa gttgagggtt gtatggtaca
       61 agtaacttgt ggtacaacta cacttaacgg tctttggctt gatgacgtag tttactgtcc
      121 aagacatgtg atctgcacct ctgaagacat gcttaaccct aattatgaag atttactcat
      181 tcgtaagtct aatcataatt tcttggtaca ggctggtaat gttcaactca gggttattgg
      241 acattctatg caaaattgtg tacttaagct taaggttgat acagccaatc ctaagacacc
      301 taagtataag tttgttcgca ttcaaccagg acagactttt tcagtgttag cttgttacaa
      361 tggttcacca tctggtgttt accaatgtgc tatgaggccc aatttcacta ttaagggttc
      421 attccttaat ggttcatgtg gtagtgttgg ttttaacata gattatgact gtgtctcttt
      481 ttgttacatg caccatatgg aattaccaac tggagttcat gctggcacag acttagaagg
      541 taacttttat ggaccttttg ttgacaggca aacagcacaa gcagctggta cggacacaac
      601 tattacagtt aatgttttag cttggttgta cgctgctgtt ataaatggag acaggtggtt
      661 tctcaatcga tttaccacaa ctcttaatga ctttaacctt gtggctatga agtacaatta
      721 tgaacctcta acacaagacc atgttgacat actaggacct ctttctgctc aaactggaat
      781 tgccgtttta gatatgtgtg cttcattaaa agaattactg caaaatggta tgaatggacg
      841 taccatattg ggtagtgctt tattagaaga tgaatttaca ccttttgatg ttgttagaca
      901 atgctcaggt gttactttcg aaaaccttta ctttcagtcg gggaaaccta tacccaatcc
      961 acttctcggc ttagattcta cctaaggatc cgcaggcctc tgctagcttg actgactgag
     1021 atacagcgta ccttcagctc acagacatga taagatacat tgatgagttt ggacaaacca
     1081 caactagaat gcagtgaaaa aaatgcttta tttgtgaaat ttgtgatgct attgctttat
     1141 ttgtaaccat tataagctgc aataaacaag ttaacaacaa caattgcatt cattttatgt
     1201 ttcaggttca gggggaggtg tgggaggttt tttaaagcaa gtaaaacctc tacaaatgtg
     1261 gtattggccc atctctatcg gtatcgtagc ataacccctt ggggcctcta aacgggtctt
     1321 gaggggtttt ttgtgcccct cgggccggat tgctatctac cggcattggc gcagaaaaaa
     1381 atgcctgatg cgacgctgcg cgtcttatac tcccacatat gccagattca gcaacggata
     1441 cggcttcccc aacttgccca cttccatacg tgtcctcctt accagaaatt tatccttaag
     1501 gtcgtcagct atcctgcagg cgatctctcg atttcgatca agacattcct ttaatggtct
     1561 tttctggaca ccactagggg tcagaagtag ttcatcaaac tttcttccct ccctaatctc
     1621 attggttacc ttgggctatc gaaacttaat taaccagtca agtcagctac ttggcgagat
     1681 cgacttgtct gggtttcgac tacgctcaga attgcgtcag tcaagttcga tctggtcctt
     1741 gctattgcac ccgttctccg attacgagtt tcatttaaat catgtgagca aaaggccagc
     1801 aaaaggccag gaaccgtaaa aaggccgcgt tgctggcgtt tttccatagg ctccgccccc
     1861 ctgacgagca tcacaaaaat cgacgctcaa gtcagaggtg gcgaaacccg acaggactat
     1921 aaagatacca ggcgtttccc cctggaagct ccctcgtgcg ctctcctgtt ccgaccctgc
     1981 cgcttaccgg atacctgtcc gcctttctcc cttcgggaag cgtggcgctt tctcatagct
     2041 cacgctgtag gtatctcagt tcggtgtagg tcgttcgctc caagctgggc tgtgtgcacg
     2101 aaccccccgt tcagcccgac cgctgcgcct tatccggtaa ctatcgtctt gagtccaacc
     2161 cggtaagaca cgacttatcg ccactggcag cagccactgg taacaggatt agcagagcga
     2221 ggtatgtagg cggtgctaca gagttcttga agtggtggcc taactacggc tacactagaa
     2281 gaacagtatt tggtatctgc gctctgctga agccagttac cttcggaaaa agagttggta
     2341 gctcttgatc cggcaaacaa accaccgctg gtagcggtgg tttttttgtt tgcaagcagc
     2401 agattacgcg cagaaaaaaa ggatctcaag aagatccttt gatcttttct acggggtctg
     2461 acgctcagtg gaacgaaaac tcacgttaag ggattttggt catgagatta tcaaaaagga
     2521 tcttcaccta gatcctttta aattaaaaat gaagttttaa atcaatctaa agtatatatg
     2581 agtaaacttg gtctgacagt taccaatgct taatcagtga ggcacctatc tcagcgatct
     2641 gtctatttcg ttcatccata gttgcattta aatttccgaa ctctccaagg ccctcgtcgg
     2701 aaaatcttca aacctttcgt ccgatccatc ttgcaggcta cctctcgaac gaactatcgc
     2761 aagtctcttg gccggccttg cgccttggct attgcttggc agcgcctatc gccaggtatt
     2821 actccaatcc cgaatatccg agatcgggat cacccgagag aagttcaacc tacatcctca
     2881 atcccgatct atccgagatc cgaggaatat cgaaatcggg gcgcgcctgg cctccgcgcc
     2941 gggttttggc gcctcccgcg ggcgcccccc tcgtcacggc gagcgctgcc acgtcagacg
     3001 aagggcgcag gagcgtcctg atccttccgc ccggacgctc aggacagcgg cccgctgctc
     3061 ataagactcg gccttagaac cccagtatca gcagaaggac attttaggac gggacttggg
     3121 tgactctagg gcactggttt tctttccaga gagcggaaca ggcgaggaaa agtagtccct
     3181 tctcggcgat tctgcggagg gatctccgtg gggcggtgaa cgccgatgat tatataagga
     3241 cgcgccgggt gtggcacagc tagttccgtc gcagccggga tttgggtcgc ggttcttgtt
     3301 tgtggatcgc tgtgatcgtc acttggtgag tagcgggctg ctgggctggc cggggctttc
     3361 gtggccgccg ggccgctcgg tgggacggaa gcgtgtggag agaccgccaa gggctgtagt
     3421 ctgggtccgc gagcaaggtt gccctgaact gggggttggg gggagcgcag caaaatggcg
     3481 gctgttcccg agtcttgaat ggaagacgct tgtgaggcgg gctgtgaggt cgttgaaaca
     3541 aggtgggggg catggtgggc ggcaagaacc caaggtcttg agcccttcgc taatgcggga
     3601 aagctcttat tcgggtgaga tgggctgggc accatctggg gaccctgacg tgaagtttgt
     3661 cactgactgg agaactcggt ttgtcgtctg ttgcgggggc ggcagttatg gcggtgccgt
     3721 tgggcagtgc acccgtacct ttgggagcgc gcgccctcgt cgtgtcgtga cgtcacccgt
     3781 tctgttggct tataatgcag ggtggggcca cctgccggta ggtgtgcggt aggcttttct
     3841 ccgtcgcagg acgcagggtt cgggcctagg gtaggctctc ctgaatcgac aggcgccgga
     3901 cctctggtga ggggagggat aagtgaggcg tcagtttctt tggtcggttt tatgtaccta
     3961 tcttcttaag tagctgaagc tccggttttg aactatgcgc tcggggttgg cgagtgtgtt
     4021 ttgtgaagtt ttttaggcac cttttgaaat gtaatcattt gggtcaatat gtaattttca
     4081 gtgttagact tgtaaattgt ccgctaaatt ctggccgttt ttggcttttt tgttagacaa
     4141 catgggtaaa aagcctgaac tcaccgcgac gtctgtcgag aagtttctga tcgaaaagtt
     4201 cgacagcgtc tccgacctga tgcagctctc ggagggcgaa gaatctcgtg ctttcagctt
     4261 cgatgtagga gggcgtggat atgtcctgcg ggtaaatagc tgcgccgatg gtttctacaa
     4321 agatcgttat gtttatcggc actttgcatc cgccgcgctc ccgattccgg aagtgcttga
     4381 cattggggag ttcagcgaga gcctgaccta ttgcatctcc cgccgtgcac agggtgtcac
     4441 gttgcaagac ctgcctgaaa ccgaactgcc cgctgttctg cagccggtcg cggaggcaat
     4501 ggatgccatc gctgccgccg atcttagcca gacgagcggg ttcggcccat tcggaccgca
     4561 aggaatcggt caatacacta catggcgtga tttcatatgc gcgattgctg atccccatgt
     4621 gtatcactgg caaactgtga tggacgacac cgtcagtgcg tccgtcgcgc aggctctcga
     4681 tgagctgatg ctttgggccg aggactgccc cgaagtccgg cacctcgtgc acgcggattt
     4741 cggctccaac aatgtcctga cggacaatgg ccgcataaca gcggtcattg actggagcga
     4801 ggcgatgttc ggggattccc aatacgaggt cgccaacatc ttcttctgga ggccgtggtt
     4861 ggcttgtatg gagcagcaga cgcgctactt cgagcggagg catccggagc ttgcaggatc
     4921 gccccggctc cgggcgtata tgctccgcat tggtcttgac caactctatc agagcttggt
     4981 tgacggcaat ttcgatgatg cagcttgggc gcagggtcga tgcgacgcaa tcgtccgatc
     5041 cggagccggg actgtcgggc gtacacaaat cgcccgcaga agcgccgccg tctggaccga
     5101 tggctgtgta gaagtactcg ccgatagtgg aaaccgacgc cccagcactc gtccgagggc
     5161 aaaggaataa gctagtatgt aagcctagtc ttagataata aaatcgctat ccatcgaaga
     5221 tggatgtgtg ttggtttttt gtgtgtgtaa cgctaggcgc gcctggtgta ccgagaacga
     5281 tcctctcagt gcgagtctcg acgatccata tcgttgcttg gcagtcagcc agtcggaatc
     5341 cagcttggga cccaggaagt ccaatcgtca gatattgtac tcaagcctgg tcacggcagc
     5401 gtaccgatct gtttaaacct agatattgat agtctgatcg gtcaacgtat aatcgagtcc
     5461 tagcttttgc aaacatctat caagagacag gatcagcagg aggctttcgc atgagtattc
     5521 aacatttccg tgtcgccctt attccctttt ttgcggcatt ttgccttcct gtttttgctc
     5581 acccagaaac gctggtgaaa gtaaaagatg ctgaagatca gttgggtgcg cgagtgggtt
     5641 acatcgaact ggatctcaac agcggtaaga tccttgagag ttttcgcccc gaagaacgct
     5701 ttccaatgat gagcactttt aaagttctgc tatgtggcgc ggtattatcc cgtattgacg
     5761 ccgggcaaga gcaactcggt cgccgcatac actattctca gaatgacttg gttgagtatt
     5821 caccagtcac agaaaagcat cttacggatg gcatgacagt aagagaatta tgcagtgctg
     5881 ccataaccat gagtgataac actgcggcca acttacttct gacaacgatt ggaggaccga
     5941 aggagctaac cgcttttttg cacaacatgg gggatcatgt aactcgcctt gatcgttggg
     6001 aaccggagct gaatgaagcc ataccaaacg acgagcgtga caccacgatg cctgtagcaa
     6061 tggcaacaac cttgcgtaaa ctattaactg gcgaactact tactctagct tcccggcaac
     6121 agttgataga ctggatggag gcggataaag ttgcaggacc acttctgcgc tcggcccttc
     6181 cggctggctg gtttattgct gataaatctg gagccggtga gcgtgggtct cgcggtatca
     6241 ttgcagcact ggggccagat ggtaagccct cccgtatcgt agttatctac acgacgggga
     6301 gtcaggcaac tatggatgaa cgaaatagac agatcgctga gataggtgcc tcactgatta
     6361 agcattggta accgattcta ggtgcattgg cgcagaaaaa aatgcctgat gcgacgctgc
     6421 gcgtcttata ctcccacata tgccagattc agcaacggat acggcttccc caacttgccc
     6481 acttccatac gtgtcctcct taccagaaat ttatccttaa gatcgtttaa actcgactct
     6541 ggctctatcg aatctccgtc gtttcgagct tacgcgaaca gccgtggcgc tcatttgctc
     6601 gtcgggcatc gaatctcgtc agctatcgtc agcttacctt tttggcagcg atcgcggctc
     6661 ccgacatctt ggaccattag ctccacaggt atcttcttcc ctctagtggt cataacagca
     6721 gcttcagcta cctctcaatt caaaaaaccc ctcaagaccc gtttagaggc cccaaggggt
     6781 tatgctatca atcgttgcgt tacacacaca aaaaaccaac acacatccat cttcgatgga
     6841 tagcgatttt attatctaac tgctgatcga gtgtagccag atctagtaat caattacggg
     6901 gtcattagtt catagcccat atatggagtt ccgcgttaca taacttacgg taaatggccc
     6961 gcctggctga ccgcccaacg acccccgccc attgacgtca ataatgacgt atgttcccat
     7021 agtaacgcca atagggactt tccattgacg tcaatgggtg gagtatttac ggtaaactgc
     7081 ccacttggca gtacatcaag tgtatcatat gccaagtacg ccccctattg acgtcaatga
     7141 cggtaaatgg cccgcctggc attatgccca gtacatgacc ttatgggact ttcctacttg
     7201 gcagtacatc tacgtattag tcatcgctat taccatgctg atgcggtttt ggcagtacat
     7261 caatgggcgt ggatagcggt ttgactcacg gggatttcca agtctccacc ccattgacgt
     7321 caatgggagt ttgttttggc accaaaatca acgggacttt ccaaaatgtc gtaacaactc
     7381 cgccccattg acgcaaatgg gcggtaggcg tgtacggtgg gaggtctata taagcagagc
     7441 tggtttagtg aaccgtcaga tcagatcttt gtcgatccta ccatccactc gacacacccg
     7501 ccagcggccg c
//
